>Addgene plasmid #248859 | TDP-43_CTD_13S→E_S273C | addgene full sequence | sequence record 494484 | Addgene NGS Result
CCCGTAGAAAAGATCAAAGGATCTTCTTGAGATCCTTTTTTTCTGCGCGTAATCTGCTGCTTGCAAACAA
AAAAACCACCGCTACCAGCGGTGGTTTGTTTGCCGGATCAAGAGCTACCAACTCTTTTTCCGAAGGTAAC
TGGCTTCAGCAGAGCGCAGATACCAAATACTGTTCTTCTAGTGTAGCCGTAGTTAGCCCACCACTTCAAG
AACTCTGTAGCACCGCCTACATACCTCGCTCTGCTAATCCTGTTACCAGTGGCTGCTGCCAGTGGCGATA
AGTCGTGTCTTACCGGGTTGGACTCAAGACGATAGTTACCGGATAAGGCGCAGCGGTCGGGCTGAACGGG
GGGTTCGTGCACACAGCCCAGCTTGGAGCGAACGACCTACACCGAACTGAGATACCTACAGCGTGAGCTA
TGAGAAAGCGCCACGCTTCCCGAAGGGAGAAAGGCGGACAGGTATCCGGTAAGCGGCAGGGTCGGAACAG
GAGAGCGCACGAGGGAGCTTCCAGGGGGAAACGCCTGGTATCTTTATAGTCCTGTCGGGTTTCGCCACCT
CTGACTTGAGCGTCGATTTTTGTGATGCTCGTCAGGGGGGCGGAGCCTATGGAAAAACGCCAGCAACGCG
GCCTTTTTACGGTTCCTGGCCTTTTGCTGGCCTTTTGCTCACATGTTCTTTCCTGCGTTATCCCCTGATT
CTGTGGATAACCGTATTACCGCCTTTGAGTGAGCTGATACCGCTCGCCGCAGCCGAACGACCGAGCGCAG
CGAGTCAGTGAGCGAGGAAGCGGAAGGCGAGAGTAGGGAACTGCCAGGCATCAAACTAAGCAGAAGGCCC
CTGACGGATGGCCTTTTTGCGTTTCTACAAACTCTTTCTGTGTTGTAAAACGACGGCCAGTCTTAAGCTC
GGGCCCCCTGGGCGGTTCTGATAACGAGTAATCGTTAATCCGCAAATAACGTAAAAACCCGCTTCGGCGG
GTTTTTTTATGGGGGGAGTTTAGGGAAAGAGCATTTGTCAGAATATTTAAGGGCGCCTGTCACTTTGCTT
GATATATGAGAATTATTTAACCTTATAAATGAGAAAAAAGCAACGCACTTTAAATAAGATACGTTGCTTT
TTCGATTGATGAACACCTATAATTAAACTATTCATCTATTATTTATGATTTTTTGTATATACAATATTTC
TAGTTTGTTAAAGAGAATTAAGAAAATAAATCTCGAAAATAATAAAGGGAAAATCAGTTTTTGATATCAA
AATTATACATGTCAACGATAATACAAAATATAATACAAACTATAAGATGTTATCAGTATTTATTATGCAT
TTAGAATAAATTTTGTGTCGCCCTTCCGCGAAATTAATACGACTCACTATAGGGGAATTGTGAGCGGATA
ACAATTCCCCTCTAGAAATAATTTTGTTTAACTTTTGAAGGAGATATACCATGGGCAGCGACAAGATCCA
CCATCACCACCATCACGAAAATCTGTACTTTCAAGGTCATATGAACCGTCAGCTGGAGCGTTGCGGTCGT
TTCGGTGGCAACCCGGGTGGCTTCGGCAACCAAGGTGGCTTTGGTAACGAGCGTGGTGGCGGTGCGGGTC
TGGGTAACAACCAGGGTGAAAACATGGGCGGTGGCATGAACTTCGGTGCGTTTAGCATTAACCCGGCGAT
GATGGCGGCGGCGCAGGCGGCGCTGCAAAGCAGCTGGGGCATGATGGGTATGCTGGCGAGCCAGCAAAAC
CAAAGCGGCCCGAGCGGTAACAACCAGAACCAAGGCAACATGCAGCGTGAGCCGAACCAAGCGTTTGGTG
AAGGCAACAACAGCTACAGCGGCGAGAACGAGGGTGCGGCGATTGGTTGGGGCGAGGCGGAAAACGCGGG
CGAGGGTGAAGGTTTTAACGGTGGCTTTGGCGAGGAAATGGACAGCAAGGAAGAGGGTTGGGGCATGTAA
CTCGAGCCCCCTAGCATAACCCCTTGGGGCCTCTAAACGGGTCTTGAGGGGTTTTTTGCCCCTGAGACGC
GTCAATCGAGTTCGTACCTAAGGGCGACACCCCCTAATTAGCCCGGGCGAAAGGCCCAGTCTTTCGACTG
AGCCTTTCGTTTTATTTGATGCCTGGCAGTTCCCTACTCTCGCATGGGGAGTCCCCACACTACCATCGGC
GCTACGGCGTTTCACTTCTGAGTTCGGCATGGGGTCAGGTGGGACCACCGCGCTACTGCCGCCAGGCAAA
CAAGGGGTGTTATGAGCCATATTCAGGTATAAATGGGCTCGCGATAATGTTCAGAATTGGTTAATTGGTT
GTAACACTGACCCCTATTTGTTTATTTTTCTAAATACATTCAAATATGTATCCGCTCATGAGACAATAAC
CCTGATAAATGCTTCAATAATATTGAAAAAGGAAGAATATGAGCCATATTCAACGGGAAACGTCGAGGCC
GCGATTAAATTCCAACATGGATGCTGATTTATATGGGTATAAATGGGCTCGCGATAATGTCGGGCAATCA
GGTGCGACAATCTATCGCTTGTATGGGAAGCCCGATGCGCCAGAGTTGTTTCTGAAACATGGCAAAGGTA
GCGTTGCCAATGATGTTACAGATGAGATGGTCAGACTAAACTGGCTGACGGAATTTATGCCACTTCCGAC
CATCAAGCATTTTATCCGTACTCCTGATGATGCATGGTTACTCACCACTGCGATCCCCGGAAAAACAGCG
TTCCAGGTATTAGAAGAATATCCTGATTCAGGTGAAAATATTGTTGATGCGCTGGCAGTGTTCCTGCGCC
GGTTGCACTCGATTCCTGTTTGTAATTGTCCTTTTAACAGCGATCGCGTATTTCGCCTCGCTCAGGCGCA
ATCACGAATGAATAACGGTTTGGTTGATGCGAGTGATTTTGATGACGAGCGTAATGGCTGGCCTGTTGAA
CAAGTCTGGAAAGAAATGCATAAACTTTTGCCATTCTCACCGGATTCAGTCGTCACTCATGGTGATTTCT
CACTTGATAACCTTATTTTTGACGAGGGGAAATTAATAGGTTGTATTGATGTTGGACGAGTCGGAATCGC
AGACCGATACCAGGATCTTGCCATCCTATGGAACTGCCTCGGTGAGTTTTCTCCTTCATTACAGAAACGG
CTTTTTCAAAAATATGGTATTGATAATCCTGATATGAATAAATTGCAATTTCATTTGATGCTCGATGAGT
TTTTCTAAGCGGCGCGCCATCGAATGGCGCAAAACCTTTCGCGGTATGGCATGATAGCGCCCGGAAGAGA
GTCAATTCAGGGTGGTGAATATGAAACCAGTAACGTTATACGATGTCGCAGAGTATGCCGGTGTCTCTTA
TCAGACCGTTTCCCGCGTGGTGAACCAGGCCAGCCACGTTTCTGCGAAAACGCGGGAAAAAGTGGAAGCG
GCGATGGCGGAGCTGAATTACATTCCCAACCGCGTGGCACAACAACTGGCGGGCAAACAGTCGTTGCTGA
TTGGCGTTGCCACCTCCAGTCTGGCCCTGCACGCGCCGTCGCAAATTGTCGCGGCGATTAAATCTCGCGC
CGATCAACTGGGTGCCAGCGTGGTGGTGTCGATGGTAGAACGAAGCGGCGTCGAAGCCTGTAAAGCGGCG
GTGCACAATCTTCTCGCGCAACGCGTCAGTGGGCTGATCATTAACTATCCGCTGGATGACCAGGATGCCA
TTGCTGTGGAAGCTGCCTGCACTAATGTTCCGGCGTTATTTCTTGATGTCTCTGACCAGACACCCATCAA
CAGTATTATTTTCTCCCATGAGGACGGTACGCGACTGGGCGTGGAGCATCTGGTCGCATTGGGTCACCAG
CAAATCGCGCTGTTAGCGGGCCCATTAAGTTCTGTCTCGGCGCGTCTGCGTCTGGCTGGCTGGCATAAAT
ATCTCACTCGCAATCAAATTCAGCCGATAGCGGAACGGGAAGGCGACTGGAGTGCCATGTCCGGTTTTCA
ACAAACCATGCAAATGCTGAATGAGGGCATCGTTCCCACTGCGATGCTGGTTGCCAACGATCAGATGGCG
CTGGGCGCAATGCGCGCCATTACCGAGTCCGGGCTGCGCGTTGGTGCGGATATCTCGGTAGTGGGATACG
ACGATACCGAAGATAGCTCATGTTATATCCCGCCGTTAACCACCATCAAACAGGATTTTCGCCTGCTGGG
GCAAACCAGCGTGGACCGCTTGCTGCAACTCTCTCAGGGCCAGGCGGTGAAGGGCAATCAGCTGTTGCCA
GTCTCACTGGTGAAAAGAAAAACCACCCTGGCGCCCAATACGCAAACCGCCTCTCCCCGCGCGTTGGCCG
ATTCATTAATGCAGCTGGCACGACAGGTTTCCCGACTGGAAAGCGGGCAGTGACTCATGACCAAAATCCC
TTAACGTGAGTTACGCGCGCGTCGTTCCACTGAGCGTCAGAC
Features (pLannotate 1.2.2; 14 found; start..end, strand, type, name):
     27..615     +  rep_origin     ori: high-copy-number ColE1/pMB1/pBR322/pUC origin of replication
    840..857     +  terminator     rrnB T2 terminator (fragment): transcription terminator T2 from the E. coli rrnB gene
    882..901     -  CDS            lacZα (fragment): LacZα fragment of β-galactosidase; lacZ fragment
   1365..1383    +  promoter       T7 promoter: promoter for bacteriophage T7 RNA polymerase
   1384..1408    +  protein_bind   lac operator: The lac repressor binds to the lac operator to inhibit transcription in E. coli. This inhibition can be relieved by adding lactose or isopropyl-β-D-thiogalactopyranoside (IPTG). lac repressor encoded by lacI
   1448..1957    +  CDS            TARDBP (fragment): TADBP_HUMAN - Also known as TDP43. Experimental evidence at protein level: Swiss-Prot protein existence level 1. RNA-binding protein that is involved in various steps of RNA biogenesis and processing (PubMed:23519609). Preferentially binds, via its two RNA recognition motifs RRM1 and RRM2, to GU-repeats on RNA molecules predominantly localized within long introns and in the 3'UTR of mRNAs (PubMed:23519609, PubMed:24240615, PubMed:24464995). In turn, regulates the splicing of many non-coding and protein-coding RNAs including proteins involved in neuronal survival, as well as mRNAs that encode p
   1971..2018    +  terminator     T7 terminator: transcription terminator for bacteriophage T7 RNA polymerase
   2078..2118    -  terminator     rrnB T1 terminator (fragment): transcription terminator T1 from the E. coli rrnB gene
   2120..2235    -  ncRNA          5S rRNA: Accession: RF00001 - 5S ribosomal RNA
   2266..2290    +  CDS            KanR (fragment): aminoglycoside phosphotransferase; aph(3')-Ia; confers resistance to kanamycin in bacteria or G418 (Geneticin®) in eukaryotes
   2320..2416    +  promoter       AmpR promoter (fragment): bla
   2419..3228    +  CDS            KanR: aminoglycoside phosphotransferase; aph(3')-Ia; confers resistance to kanamycin in bacteria or G418 (Geneticin®) in eukaryotes
   3237..3310    +  promoter       lacI promoter (fragment): lacI
   3311..4390    +  CDS            lacI: LACI_ECOLI - Experimental evidence at protein level: Swiss-Prot protein existence level 1. Repressor of the lactose operon. Binds allolactose as an inducer. From Escherichia coli (strain K12).
