[The description below was written by a language model from this plasmid's Addgene catalogue record and pLannotate feature annotations shown in this document.]
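Description:
TDP-43_CTD_13S→E_S273C is a bacterial expression plasmid built on the pJ411 backbone (4,452 bp in total) for producing a mutant form of the C-terminal domain of human TDP-43 (TARDBP) in E. coli. It replicates from a high-copy ColE1/pUC-type origin and is selected with kanamycin through an aminoglycoside phosphotransferase (KanR) gene that appears to be driven by a fragment of the AmpR (bla) promoter. A few short annotated fragments (lacZα, a partial KanR match, rrnB T1/T2 terminator pieces and a 5S rRNA segment) look like backbone remnants and insulating terminators rather than functional payload.

The expression cassette consists of a T7 promoter immediately followed by a lac operator, the TARDBP-derived open reading frame, and a T7 terminator. The plasmid also carries lacI under its own promoter. The repressor keeps transcription off until an inducer such as IPTG is added, and expression requires a host that supplies T7 RNA polymerase. The roughly 447 bp insert encodes the C-terminal domain with an N-terminal 6xHis tag contributed by the backbone, allowing metal-affinity purification.

Thirteen serines across the domain are changed to glutamate, a substitution commonly used to mimic phosphorylation. An additional S273C change introduces a cysteine. Such a residue is typically used for site-specific labelling, although the record does not state its purpose. One entry in the mutation list (S309E) sits out of numerical order between S404E and S410E and may be a typographical error in the record. The associated study addresses helix-mediated multimerization of the conserved region of the TDP-43 C-terminal domain, so the plasmid is suited to making recombinant protein for biophysical and structural work.
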