Addgene plasmid #248859: TDP-43_CTD_13S→E_S273C
Purpose: Expresses 6xHis-tagged C-terminal domain of TDP-43 with 13S→E and S273C.
Depositing lab: Nicolas Fawzi. Depositing organization: Brown University. Publication: Structural details of helix-mediated multimerization of the conserved region of TDP-43 C-terminal domain. Rizuan A, Shenoy J, Mohanty P, Dos Passos PM, Mercado Ortiz JF, Bai L, Viswanathan R, Zaborowksy J, Wang SH, Johnson V, Mamede LD, Titus AR, Ayala YM, Ghirlando R, Mittal J, Fawzi NL. Nat Commun. 2025 Nov 26;16(1):10528. doi: 10.1038/s41467-025-65546-w. PubMed 41298366.
Backbone
  Vector backbone: pJ411
  Backbone size w/o insert (bp): 4002
  Total vector size (bp): 4452
  Vector type: Bacterial Expression
Growth in bacteria
  Bacterial resistance: Kanamycin, 50 μg/mL
  Growth temperature: 37°C
  Growth strain: DH5alpha
  Copy number: High Copy
Gene/Insert
  Gene/Insert name: TDP-43_CTD_13S→E_S273C
  Species: H. sapiens (human)
  Insert size (bp): 447
  Mutation: changed S292E, S305E, S369E, S377E, S379E, S387E, S389E, S393E, S395E, S403E, S404E, S309E, S410E and S273C
  Entrez Gene: TARDBP (a.k.a. ALS10, TDP-43)
  Tag / fusion protein: 6xHis-tags (N terminal on backbone)
Terms and licenses: Academic/Nonprofit Terms; Industry Terms: Not Available to Industry
Depositor comments: Please visit https://doi.org/10.1101/2024.07.05.602258 for bioRxiv preprint.
How to cite: TDP-43_CTD_13S→E_S273C was a gift from Nicolas Fawzi (Addgene plasmid # 248859 ; http://n2t.net/addgene:248859 ; RRID:Addgene_248859)
